>Addgene plasmid #248559 | pLenti-gRNA-NC3 | addgene full sequence | sequence record 498512 | Addgene NGS Result
TAACAAATTGGCTGTGGTATATAAAATTATTCATAATGATAGTAGGAGGCTTGGTAGGTTTAAGAATAGT
TTTTGCTGTACTTTCTATAGTGAATAGAGTTAGGCAGGGATATTCACCATTATCGTTTCAGACCCACCTC
CCAACCCCGAGGGGACCCAGAGAGGGCCTATTTCCCATGATTCCTTCATATTTGCATATACGATACAAGG
CTGTTAGAGAGATAATTAGAATTAATTTGACTGTAAACACAAAGATATTAGTACAAAATACGTGACGTAG
AAAGTAATAATTTCTTGGGTAGTTTGCAGTTTTAAAATTATGTTTTAAAATGGACTATCATATGCTTACC
GTAACTTGAAAGTATTTCGATTTCTTGGCTTTATATATCTTGTGGAAAGGACGAAACACCGACGGAGGCT
AAGCGTCGCAAGTTTAAGAGCTATGCTGGAAACAGCATAGCAAGTTTAAATAAGGCTAGTCCGTTATCAA
CTTGAAAAAGTGGCACCGAGTCGGTGCTTTTTTAAGCTTGGCGTAACTAGATCTTGAGACAAATGGCAGT
ATTCATCCACAATTTTAAAAGAAAAGGGGGGATTGGGGGGTACAGTGCAGGGGAAAGAATAGTAGACATA
ATAGCAACAGACATACAAACTAAAGAATTACAAAAACAAATTACAAAAATTCAAAATTTTCGGGTTTATT
ACAGGGACAGCAGAGATCCACTTTGGCGCCGGCTCGAGGGGGCCCGGGTGCAAAGATGGATAAAGTTTTA
AACAGAGAGGAATCTTTGCAGCTAATGGACCTTCTAGGTCTTGAAAGGAGTGGGAATTGGCTCCGGTGCC
CGTCAGTGGGCAGAGCGCACATCGCCCACAGTCCCCGAGAAGTTGGGGGGAGGGGTCGGCAATTGATCCG
GTGCCTAGAGAAGGTGGCGCGGGGTAAACTGGGAAAGTGATGTCGTGTACTGGCTCCGCCTTTTTCCCGA
GGGTGGGGGAGAACCGTATATAAGTGCAGTAGTCGCCGTGAACGTTCTTTTTCGCAACGGGTTTGCCGCC
AGAACACAGGTAAGTGCCGTGTGTGGTTCCCGCGGGCCTGGCCTCTTTACGGGTTATGGCCCTTGCGTGC
CTTGAATTACTTCCACCTGGCTGCAGTACGTGATTCTTGATCCCGAGCTTCGGGTTGGAAGTGGGTGGGA
GAGTTCGAGGCCTTGCGCTTAAGGAGCCCCTTCGCCTCGTGCTTGAGTTGAGGCCTGGCCTGGGCGCTGG
GGCCGCCGCGTGCGAATCTGGTGGCACCTTCGCGCCTGTCTCGCTGCTTTCGATAAGTCTCTAGCCATTT
AAAATTTTTGATGACCTGCTGCGACGCTTTTTTTCTGGCAAGATAGTCTTGTAAATGCGGGCCAAGATCT
GCACACTGGTATTTCGGTTTTTGGGGCCGCGGGCGGCGACGGGGCCCGTGCGTCCCAGCGCACATGTTCG
GCGAGGCGGGGCCTGCGAGCGCGGCCACCGAGAATCGGACGGGGGTAGTCTCAAGCTGGCCGGCCTGCTC
TGGTGCCTGGCCTCGCGCCGCCGTGTATCGCCCCGCCCTGGGCGGCAAGGCTGGCCCGGTCGGCACCAGT
TGCGTGAGCGGAAAGATGGCCGCTTCCCGGCCCTGCTGCAGGGAGCTCAAAATGGAGGACGCGGCGCTCG
GGAGAGCGGGCGGGTGAGTCACCCACACAAAGGAAAAGGGCCTTTCCGTCCTCAGCCGTCGCTTCATGTG
ACTCCACGGAGTACCGGGCGCCGTCCAGGCACCTCGATTAGTTCTCGAGCTTTTGGAGTACGTCGTCTTT
AGGTTGGGGGGAGGGGTTTTATGCGATGGAGTTTCCCCACACTGAGTGGGTGGAGACTGAAGTTAGGCCA
GCTTGGCACTTGATGTAATTCTCCTTGGAATTTGCCCTTTTTGAGTTTGGATCTTGGTTCATTCTCAAGC
CTCAGACAGTGGTTCAAAGTTTTTTTCTTCCATTTCAGGTGTCGTGACGTACGGCCACCATGACCGAGTA
CAAGCCCACGGTGCGCCTCGCCACCCGCGACGACGTCCCCAGGGCCGTACGCACCCTCGCCGCCGCGTTC
GCCGACTACCCCGCCACGCGCCACACCGTCGATCCGGACCGCCACATCGAGCGGGTCACCGAGCTGCAAG
AACTCTTCCTCACGCGCGTCGGGCTCGACATCGGCAAGGTGTGGGTCGCGGACGACGGCGCCGCCGTGGC
GGTCTGGACCACGCCGGAGAGCGTCGAAGCGGGGGCGGTGTTCGCCGAGATCGGCCCGCGCATGGCCGAG
TTGAGCGGTTCCCGGCTGGCCGCGCAGCAACAGATGGAAGGCCTCCTGGCGCCGCACCGGCCCAAGGAGC
CCGCGTGGTTCCTGGCCACCGTCGGAGTCTCGCCCGACCACCAGGGCAAGGGTCTGGGCAGCGCCGTCGT
GCTCCCCGGAGTGGAGGCGGCCGAGCGCGCCGGGGTGCCCGCCTTCCTGGAGACCTCCGCGCCCCGCAAC
CTCCCCTTCTACGAGCGGCTCGGCTTCACCGTCACCGCCGACGTCGAGGTGCCCGAAGGACCGCGCACCT
GGTGCATGACCCGCAAGCCCGGTGCCTGAACGCGTTAAGTCGACAATCAACCTCTGGATTACAAAATTTG
TGAAAGATTGACTGGTATTCTTAACTATGTTGCTCCTTTTACGCTATGTGGATACGCTGCTTTAATGCCT
TTGTATCATGCTATTGCTTCCCGTATGGCTTTCATTTTCTCCTCCTTGTATAAATCCTGGTTGCTGTCTC
TTTATGAGGAGTTGTGGCCCGTTGTCAGGCAACGTGGCGTGGTGTGCACTGTGTTTGCTGACGCAACCCC
CACTGGTTGGGGCATTGCCACCACCTGTCAGCTCCTTTCCGGGACTTTCGCTTTCCCCCTCCCTATTGCC
ACGGCGGAACTCATCGCCGCCTGCCTTGCCCGCTGCTGGACAGGGGCTCGGCTGTTGGGCACTGACAATT
CCGTGGTGTTGTCGGGGAAATCATCGTCCTTTCCTTGGCTGCTCGCCTGTGTTGCCACCTGGATTCTGCG
CGGGACGTCCTTCTGCTACGTCCCTTCGGCCCTCAATCCAGCGGACCTTCCTTCCCGCGGCCTGCTGCCG
GCTCTGCGGCCTCTTCCGCGTCTTCGCCTTCGCCCTCAGACGAGTCGGATCTCCCTTTGGGCCGCCTCCC
CGCGTCGACTTTAAGACCAATGACTTACAAGGCAGCTGTAGATCTTAGCCACTTTTTAAAAGAAAAGGGG
GGACTGGAAGGGCTAATTCACTCCCAACGAAGACAAGATCTGCTTTTTGCTTGTACTGGGTCTCTCTGGT
TAGACCAGATCTGAGCCTGGGAGCTCTCTGGCTAACTAGGGAACCCACTGCTTAAGCCTCAATAAAGCTT
GCCTTGAGTGCTTCAAGTAGTGTGTGCCCGTCTGTTGTGTGACTCTGGTAACTAGAGATCCCTCAGACCC
TTTTAGTCAGTGTGGAAAATCTCTAGCAGTACGTATAGTAGTTCATGTCATCTTATTATTCAGTATTTAT
AACTTGCAAAGAAATGAATATCAGAGAGTGAGAGGAACTTGTTTATTGCAGCTTATAATGGTTACAAATA
AAGCAATAGCATCACAAATTTCACAAATAAAGCATTTTTTTCACTGCATTCTAGTTGTGGTTTGTCCAAA
CTCATCAATGTATCTTATCATGTCTGGCTCTAGCTATCCCGCCCCTAACTCCGCCCATCCCGCCCCTAAC
TCCGCCCAGTTCCGCCCATTCTCCGCCCCATGGCTGACTAATTTTTTTTATTTATGCAGAGGCCGAGGCC
GCCTCGGCCTCTGAGCTATTCCAGAAGTAGTGAGGAGGCTTTTTTGGAGGCCTAGGGACGTACCCAATTC
GCCCTATAGTGAGTCGTATTACGCGCGCTCACTGGCCGTCGTTTTACAACGTCGTGACTGGGAAAACCCT
GGCGTTACCCAACTTAATCGCCTTGCAGCACATCCCCCTTTCGCCAGCTGGCGTAATAGCGAAGAGGCCC
GCACCGATCGCCCTTCCCAACAGTTGCGCAGCCTGAATGGCGAATGGG
[124 nt withheld, positions 4109-4232]
C
[91 nt withheld, positions 4234-4324]
A
[49 nt withheld, positions 4326-4374]
CCTTTGACGTTGGAGTCCACGTTCTTT
[37 nt withheld, positions 4402-4438]
ACCCTATCTCGGTCTATTCTTTTGATTTATAAGGGATTTTGCCGATTTCGGCCTATTGGTTAAAAAATGA
GCTGATTTAACAAAAATTTAACGCGAATTTTAACAAAATATTAACGCTTACAATTTAGGTGGCACTTTTC
GGGGAAATGTGCGCGGAACCCCTATTTGTTTATTTTTCTAAATACATTCAAATATGTATCCGCTCATGAG
ACAATAACCCTGATAAATGCTTCAATAATATTGAAAAAGGAAGAGTATGAGTATTCAACATTTCCGTGTC
GCCCTTATTCCCTTTTTTGCGGCATTTTGCCTTCCTGTTTTTGCTCACCCAGAAACGCTGGTGAAAGTAA
AAGATGCTGAAGATCAGTTGGGTGCACGAGTGGGTTACATCGAACTGGATCTCAACAGCGGTAAGATCCT
TGAGAGTTTTCGCCCCGAAGAACGTTTTCCAATGATGAGCACTTTTAAAGTTCTGCTATGTGGCGCGGTA
TTATCCCGTATTGACGCCGGGCAAGAGCAACTCGGTCGCCGCATACACTATTCTCAGAATGACTTGGTTG
AGTACTCACCAGTCACAGAAAAGCATCTTACGGATGGCATGACAGTAAGAGAATTATGCAGTGCTGCCAT
AACCATGAGTGATAACACTGCGGCCAACTTACTTCTGACAACGATCGGAGGACCGAAGGAGCTAACCGCT
TTTTTGCACAACATGGGGGATCATGTAACTCGCCTTGATCGTTGGGAACCGGAGCTGAATGAAGCCATAC
CAAACGACGAGCGTGACACCACGATGCCTGTAGCAATGGCAACAACGTTGCGCAAACTATTAACTGGCGA
ACTACTTACTCTAGCTTCCCGGCAACAATTAATAGACTGGATGGAGGCGGATAAAGTTGCAGGACCACTT
CTGCGCTCGGCCCTTCCGGCTGGCTGGTTTATTGCTGATAAATCTGGAGCCGGTGAGCGTGGGTCTCGCG
GTATCATTGCAGCACTGGGGCCAGATGGTAAGCCCTCCCGTATCGTAGTTATCTACACGACGGGGAGTCA
GGCAACTATGGATGAACGAAATAGACAGATCGCTGAGATAGGTGCCTCACTGATTAAGCATTGGTAACTG
TCAGACCAAGTTTACTCATATATACTTTAGATTGATTTAAAACTTCATTTTTAATTTAAAAGGATCTAGG
TGAAGATCCTTTTTGATAATCTCATGACCAAAATCCCTTAACGTGAGTTTTCGTTCCACTGAGCGTCAGA
CCCCGTAGAAAAGATCAAAGGATCTTCTTGAGATCCTTTTTTTCTGCGCGTAATCTGCTGCTTGCAAACA
AAAAAACCACCGCTACCAGCGGTGGTTTGTTTGCCGGATCAAGAGCTACCAACTCTTTTTCCGAAGGTAA
CTGGCTTCAGCAGAGCGCAGATACCAAATACTGTTCTTCTAGTGTAGCCGTAGTTAGGCCACCACTTCAA
GAACTCTGTAGCACCGCCTACATACCTCGCTCTGCTAATCCTGTTACCAGTGGCTGCTGCCAGTGGCGAT
AAGTCGTGTCTTACCGGGTTGGACTCAAGACGATAGTTACCGGATAAGGCGCAGCGGTCGGGCTGAACGG
GGGGTTCGTGCACACAGCCCAGCTTGGAGCGAACGACCTACACCGAACTGAGATACCTACAGCGTGAGCT
ATGAGAAAGCGCCACGCTTCCCGAAGGGAGAAAGGCGGACAGGTATCCGGTAAGCGGCAGGGTCGGAACA
GGAGAGCGCACGAGGGAGCTTCCAGGGGGAAACGCCTGGTATCTTTATAGTCCTGTCGGGTTTCGCCACC
TCTGACTTGAGCGTCGATTTTTGTGATGCTCGTCAGGGGGGCGGAGCCTATGGAAAAACGCCAGCAACGC
GGCCTTTTTACGGTTCCTGGCCTTTTGCTGGCCTTTTGCTCACATGTTCTTTCCTGCGTTATCCCCTGAT
TCTGTGGATAACCGTATTACCGCCTTTGAGTGAGCTGATACCGCTCGCCGCAGCCGAACGACCGAGCGCA
GCGAGTCAGTGAGCGAGGAAGCGGAAGAGCGCCCAATACGCAAACCGCCTCTCCCCGCGCGTTGGCCGAT
TCATTAATGCAGCTGGCACGACAGGTTTCCCGACTGGAAAGCGGGCAGTGAGCGCAACGCAATTAATGTG
AGTTAGCTCACTCATTAGGCACCCCAGGCTTTACACTTTATGCTTCCGGCTCGTATGTTGTGTGGAATTG
TGAGCGGATAACAATTTCACACAGGAAACAGCTATGACCATGATTACGCCAAGCGCGCAATTAACCCTCA
CTAAAGGGAACAAAAGCTGGAGCTGCAAGCTTAATGTAGTCTTATGCAATACTCTTGTAGTCTTGCAACA
TGGTAACGATGAGTTAGCAACATGCCTTACAAGGAGAGAAAAAGCACCGTGCATGCCGATTGGTGGAAGT
AAGGTGGTACGATCGTGCCTTATTAGGAAGGCAACAGACGGGTCTGACATGGATTGGACGAACCACTGAA
TTGCCGCATTGCAGAGATATTGTATTTAAGTGCCTAGCTCGATACATAAACGGGTCTCTCTGGTTAGACC
AGATCTGAGCCTGGGAGCTCTCTGGCTAACTAGGGAACCCACTGCTTAAGCCTCAATAAAGCTTGCCTTG
AGTGCTTCAAGTAGTGTGTGCCCGTCTGTTGTGTGACTCTGGTAACTAGAGATCCCTCAGACCCTTTTAG
TCAGTGTGGAAAATCTCTAGCAGTGGCGCCCGAACAGGGACTTGAAAGCGAAAGGGAAACCAGAGGAGCT
CTCTCGACGCAGGACTCGGCTTGCTGAAGCGCGCACGGCAAGAGGCGAGGGGCGGCGACTGGTGAGTACG
CCAAAAATTTTGACTAGCGGAGGCTAGAAGGAGAGAGATGGGTGCGAGAGCGTCAGTATTAAGCGGGGGA
GAATTAGATCGCGATGGGAAAAAATTCGGTTAAGGCCAGGGGGAAAGAAAAAATATAAATTAAAACATAT
AGTATGGGCAAGCAGGGAGCTAGAACGATTCGCAGTTAATCCTGGCCTGTTAGAAACATCAGAAGGCTGT
AGACAAATACTGGGACAGCTACAACCATCCCTTCAGACAGGATCAGAAGAACTTAGATCATTATATAATA
CAGTAGCAACCCTCTATTGTGTGCATCAAAGGATAGAGATAAAAGACACCAAGGAAGCTTTAGACAAGAT
AGAGGAAGAGCAAAACAAAAGTAAGACCACCGCACAGCAAGCGGCCGCTGATCTTCAGACCTGGAGGAGG
AGATATGAGGGACAATTGGAGAAGTGAATTATATAAATATAAAGTAGTAAAAATTGAACCATTAGGAGTA
GCACCCACCAAGGCAAAGAGAAGAGTGGTGCAGAGAGAAAAAAGAGCAGTGGGAATAGGAGCTTTGTTCC
TTGGGTTCTTGGGAGCAGCAGGAAGCACTATGGGCGCAGCGTCAATGACGCTGACGGTACAGGCCAGACA
ATTATTGTCTGGTATAGTGCAGCAGCAGAACAATTTGCTGAGGGCTATTGAGGCGCAACAGCATCTGTTG
CAACTCACAGTCTGGGGCATCAAGCAGCTCCAGGCAAGAATCCTGGCTGTGGAAAGATACCTAAAGGATC
AACAGCTCCTGGGGATTTGGGGTTGCTCTGGAAAACTCATTTGCACCACTGCTGTGCCTTGGAATGCTAG
TTGGAGTAATAAATCTCTGGAACAGATTTGGAATCACACGACCTGGATGGAGTGGGACAGAGAAATTAAC
AATTACACAAGCTTAATACACTCCTTAATTGAAGAATCGCAAAACCAGCAAGAAAAGAATGAACAAGAAT
TATTGGAATTAGATAAATGGGCAAGTTTGTGGAATTGGTTTAACA
Features (pLannotate 1.2.2; 29 found; start..end, strand, type, name):
      3..158     +  CDS            env (fragment): ENV_HV1H2 - Experimental evidence at protein level: Swiss-Prot protein existence level 1. [Transmembrane protein gp41]: Acts as a class I viral fusion protein. Under the current model, the protein has at least 3 conformational states: pre-fusion native state, pre-hairpin intermediate state, and post-fusion hairpin state. During fusion of viral and target intracellular membranes, the coiled coil regions (heptad repeats) assume a trimer-of-hairpins structure, positioning the fusion peptide in close proximity to the C-terminal region of the ectodomain. The formation of this structure appears to d
    162..402     +  promoter       U6 promoter: RNA polymerase III promoter for human U6 snRNA
    450..517     +  misc_RNA       tracrRNA (fragment): trans-activating CRISPR RNA for the Streptococcus pyogenes CRISPR/Cas9 system
    573..690     +  misc_feature   cPPT/CTS: central polypurine tract and central termination sequence of HIV-1
    756..822     +  CDS            small t antigen (fragment): SV40 (simian virus 40) small t antigen
    848..1059    +  promoter       EF-1α core promoter: core promoter for human elongation factor EF-1α
   1060..1998    +  intron         EF-1α intron A: intron upstream of the start codon of human EF-1α
   2020..2619    +  CDS            PuroR (fragment): puromycin N-acetyltransferase; pac from Streptomyces; confers resistance to puromycin
   2635..3223    +  misc_feature   WPRE: woodchuck hepatitis virus posttranscriptional regulatory element
   3274..3293    +  misc_feature   cPPT/CTS (fragment): central polypurine tract and central termination sequence of HIV-1
   3295..3528    +  LTR            3' LTR (ΔU3): self-inactivating 3' long terminal repeat (LTR) from HIV-1
   3606..3727    +  polyA_signal   SV40 poly(A) signal: SV40 polyadenylation signal
   3767..3902    +  rep_origin     SV40 ori: SV40 origin of replication
   3923..3941    -  promoter       T7 promoter: promoter for bacteriophage T7 RNA polymerase
   3949..4104    +  CDS            lacZα (fragment): LacZα fragment of β-galactosidase; lacZ fragment
   4109..4537    +  rep_origin     f1 ori (sequence partly withheld): f1 bacteriophage origin of replication; arrow indicates direction of (+) strand synthesis
   4590..4694    +  promoter       AmpR promoter: bla
   4695..5555    +  CDS            AmpR: β-lactamase; bla; confers resistance to ampicillin, carbenicillin, and related antibiotics
   5726..6314    +  rep_origin     ori: high-copy-number ColE1/pMB1/pBR322/pUC origin of replication
   6497..6589    +  CDS            lacI (fragment): lac repressor; lacI; The lac repressor binds to the lac operator to inhibit transcription in E. coli. This inhibition can be relieved by adding lactose or isopropyl-β-D-thiogalactopyranoside (IPTG).
   6602..6623    +  protein_bind   CAP binding site: CAP binding activates transcription in the presence of cAMP. E. coli catabolite activator protein
   6638..6668    +  promoter       lac promoter: promoter for the E. coli lac operon
   6676..6692    +  protein_bind   lac operator: The lac repressor binds to the lac operator to inhibit transcription in E. coli. This inhibition can be relieved by adding lactose or isopropyl-β-D-thiogalactopyranoside (IPTG). lac repressor encoded by lacI
   6737..6755    +  promoter       T3 promoter: promoter for bacteriophage T3 RNA polymerase
   6783..7009    +  promoter       RSV promoter: Rous sarcoma virus enhancer/promoter
   7010..7190    +  LTR            5' LTR (truncated): truncated 5' long terminal repeat (LTR) from HIV-1
   7237..7362    +  misc_feature   HIV-1 Ψ: packaging signal of human immunodeficiency virus type 1
   7346..7709    +  CDS            HIV-1 gag (fragment): gag protein from human immunodeficiency virus 1; gag
   7855..8088    +  misc_feature   RRE: The Rev response element (RRE) of HIV-1 allows for Rev-dependent mRNA export from the nucleus to the cytoplasm.
