[The description below was written by a language model from this plasmid's Addgene catalogue record and pLannotate feature annotations shown in this document.]
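Description:
pLenti-gRNA-NC3 is a lentiviral single-guide RNA expression plasmid built on the pLentiGuide-Puro-FE backbone and used with KaryoCreate, a CRISPR-based technology for studying chromosome-specific aneuploidy by targeting human centromeres. It is a third-generation-style, self-inactivating HIV-1 transfer vector. An RSV promoter fused to a truncated 5' LTR drives genomic RNA production in packaging cells. This is followed by the Ψ packaging signal with adjoining gag and env fragments, the Rev response element for nuclear export, a cPPT/CTS element, and a ΔU3 3' LTR that silences LTR-driven transcription after integration. In bacteria the plasmid is maintained by a high-copy ColE1/pUC origin and selected with ampicillin through the β-lactamase gene. The backbone also carries an f1 origin, an SV40 origin and poly(A) signal, and remnants of lac and T7/T3 cloning sequences.

The payload consists of two cassettes. A human U6 RNA polymerase III promoter transcribes the guide, gRNA-NC3, fused to a Streptococcus pyogenes Cas9 scaffold. The scaffold is annotated only as a partial tracrRNA match, which would be consistent with a modified scaffold, although the record does not explain the "FE" designation. Downstream, the EF-1α core promoter with its intron A drives puromycin N-acetyltransferase for selection of transduced mammalian cells, and a WPRE enhances transcript expression. No Cas9 or dCas9 is encoded, so the nuclease or fusion protein must be supplied separately. The name suggests a negative-control guide, but the record does not state this or give the guide's target. The insert was introduced by Gibson cloning.
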