Addgene plasmid #248559: pLenti-gRNA-NC3
Purpose: A CRISPR-based technology to study chromosome-specific aneuploidy by targeting human centromeres
Depositing lab: Teresa Davoli. Depositing organization: NYU Grossman School of Medicine. Publication: KaryoCreate: A CRISPR-based technology to study chromosome-specific aneuploidy by targeting human centromeres. Bosco N, Goldberg A, Zhao X, Mays JC, Cheng P, Johnson AF, Bianchi JJ, Toscani C, Di Tommaso E, Katsnelson L, Annuar D, Mei S, Faitelson RE, Pesselev IY, Mohamed KS, Mermerian A, Camacho-Hernandez EM, Gionco CA, Manikas J, Tseng YS, Sun Z, Fani S, Keegan S, Lippman SM, Fenyo D, Giunta S, Santaguida S, Davoli T. Cell. 2023 Apr 27;186(9):1985-2001.e19. doi: 10.1016/j.cell.2023.03.029. Epub 2023 Apr 18. PubMed 37075754.
Backbone
  Vector backbone: pLentiGuide-Puro-FE
  Vector type: Mammalian Expression, CRISPR
Growth in bacteria
  Bacterial resistance: Ampicillin, 100 μg/mL
  Growth temperature: 30°C
  Growth strain: NEB Stable
  Copy number: High Copy
Gene/Insert
  Gene/Insert name: gRNA-NC3 TD#417
  gRNA/shRNA sequence: GACGGAGGCTAAGCGTCGCAA
  Species: H. sapiens (human)
  Promoter: U6
  Cloning method: Gibson Cloning
Terms and licenses: Academic/Nonprofit Terms; Industry Terms: Not Available to Industry
How to cite: pLenti-gRNA-NC3 was a gift from Teresa Davoli (Addgene plasmid # 248559 ; http://n2t.net/addgene:248559 ; RRID:Addgene_248559)
